>Addgene plasmid #171414 | GST-TEVcs-ATG101 | addgene full sequence | sequence record 337620 | Addgene NGS Result
GGTCGACATTGATTATTGACTAGTTATTAATAGTAATCAATTACGGGGTCATTAGTTCATAGCCCATATA
TGGAGTTCCGCGTTACATAACTTACGGTAAATGGCCCGCCTGGCTGACCGCCCAACGACCCCCGCCCATT
GACGTCAATAATGACGTATGTTCCCATAGTAACGCCAATAGGGACTTTCCATTGACGTCAATGGGTGGAG
TATTTACGGTAAACTGCCCACTTGGCAGTACATCAAGTGTATCATATGCCAAGTACGCCCCCTATTGACG
TCAATGACGGTAAATGGCCCGCCTGGCATTATGCCCAGTACATGACCTTATGGGACTTTCCTACTTGGCA
GTACATCTACGTATTAGTCATCGCTATTACCATGGTCGAGGTGAGCCCCACGTTCTGCTTCACTCTCCCC
ATCTCCCCCCCCTCCCCACCCCCAATTTTGTATTTATTTATTTTTTAATTATTTTGTGCAGCGATGGGGG
CGGGGGGGGGGGGGGGGCGCGCGCCRGGSGGGGSGGGGSGGGGSGRGGGGSGGGGSGGGGSGAGGCGGAG
AGGTGCGGCGGCAGCCAATCAGAGCGGCGCGCTCCGAAAGTTTCCTTTTATGGCGAGGCGGCGGCGGCGG
CGGCCCTATAAAAAGCGAAGCGCGCGGCGGGCGGGAGTCGCTGCGCGCTGCCTTCGCCCCGTGCCCCGCT
CCGCCGCCGCCTCGCGCCGCCCGCCCCGGCTCTGACTGACCGCGTTACTCCCACAGGTGAGCGGGCGGGA
CGGCCCTTCTCCTCCGGGCTGTAATTAGCGCTTGGTTTAATGACGGCTTGTTTCTTTTCTGTGGCTGCGT
GAAAGCCTTGAGGGGCTCCGGGAGGGCCCTTTGTGCGGGGGGAGCGGCTCGGGGGGTGCGTGCGTGTGTG
TGTGCGTGGGGAGCGCCGCGTGCGGCTCCGCGCTGCCCGGCGGCTGTGAGCGCTGCGGGCGCGGCGCGGG
GCTTTGTGCGCTCCGCAGTGTGCGCGAGGGGAGCGCGGCCGGGGGCGGTGCCCCGCGGTGCGGGGGGGGC
TGCGAGGGGAACAAAGGCTGCGTGCGGGGTGTGTGCGTGGGGGGGTGAGCAGGGGGTGTGGGCGCGTCGG
TCGGGCTGCAACCCCCCCTGCACCCCCCTCCCCGAGTTGCTGAGCACGGCCCGGCTTCGGGTGCGGGGCT
CCGTACGGGGCGTGGCGCGGGGCTCGCCGTGCCGGGCGGGGGGTGGCGGCAGGTGGGGGTGCCGGGCGGG
GCGGGGCCGCCTCGGGCCGGGGAGGGCTCGGGGGAGGGGCGCGGCGGCCCCCGGAGCGCCGGCGGCTGTC
GAGGCGCGGCGAGCCGCAGCCATTGCCTTTTATGGTAATCGTGCGAGAGGGCGCAGGGACTTCCTTTGTC
CCAAATCTGTGCGGAGCCGAAATCTGGGAGGCGCCGCCGCACCCCCTCTAGCGGGCGCGGGGCGAAGCGG
TGCGGCGCCGGCAGGAAGGAAATGGGCGGGGAGGGCCTTCGTGCGTCGCCGCGCCGCCGTCCCCTTCTCC
CTCTCCAGCCTCGGGGCTGTCCGCGGGGGGACGGCTGCCTTCGGGGGGGACGGGGCAGGGCGGGGTTCGG
CTTCTGGCGTGTGACCGGCGGCTCTAGAGCCTCTGCTAACCATGTTCATGCCTTCTTCTTTTTCCTACAG
CTCCTGGGCAACGTGCTGGTTATTGTGCTGTCTCATCATTTTGGCAAAGAATTCCTCGATCGACGGTATC
GATGCCACCATGGCATCCCCTATACTAGGTTATTGGAAAATTAAGGGCCTTGTGCAACCCACTCGACTTC
TTTTGGAATATCTTGAAGAAAAATATGAAGAGCATTTGTATGAGCGCGATGAAGGTGATAAATGGCGAAA
CAAAAAGTTTGAATTGGGTTTGGAGTTTCCCAATCTTCCTTATTATATTGATGGTGATGTTAAATTAACA
CAGTCTATGGCCATCATACGTTATATAGCTGACAAGCACAACATGTTGGGTGGTTGTCCAAAAGAGCGTG
CAGAGATTTCAATGCTTGAAGGAGCGGTTTTGGATATTAGATACGGTGTTTCGAGAATTGCATATAGTAA
AGACTTTGAAACTCTCAAAGTTGATTTTCTTAGCAAGCTACCTGAAATGCTGAAAATGTTCGAAGATCGT
TTATGTCATAAAACATATTTAAATGGTGATCATGTAACCCATCCTGACTTCATGTTGTATGACGCTCTTG
ATGTTGTTTTATACATGGACCCAATGTGCCTGGATGCGTTCCCAAAATTAGTTTGTTTTAAAAAACGTAT
TGAAGCTATCCCACAAATTGATAAGTACTTGAAATCCAGCAAGTATATAGCATGGCCTTTGCAGGGCTGG
CAAGCCACGTTTGGTGGTGGCGACCATCCTCCAAAATCGGATGATTACGATATCCCAACGACCGAAAACC
TGTATTTTCAGGGTGGTACCATGAATTGCCGGTCAGAGGTCCTGGAAGTGAGCGTGGAAGGTAGACAGGT
GGAAGAGGCTATGCTGGCCGTGCTGCATACAGTGCTGCTGCACAGATCAACTGGCAAGTTCCATTACAAG
AAAGAAGGAACATATTCCATCGGAACCGTGGGTACTCAGGACGTCGATTGCGACTTCATTGATTTTACTT
ACGTGCGCGTCAGCTCCGAGGAACTGGACAGAGCACTCCGTAAGGTGGTCGGAGAATTCAAAGATGCCCT
GAGGAACAGTGGCGGAGACGGTCTGGGCCAGATGAGCCTCGAGTTCTATCAGAAGAAAAAGTCTAGATGG
CCATTTTCAGATGAATGTATCCCCTGGGAAGTGTGGACCGTGAAGGTCCACGTGGTCGCCCTGGCTACTG
AGCAGGAACGGCAGATCTGCCGCGAGAAAGTGGGCGAAAAGCTCTGTGAGAAGATCATCAACATCGTGGA
AGTCATGAACCGTCATGAGTACCTGCCCAAGATGCCTACACAGAGCGAGGTGGATAATGTCTTCGACACC
GGTCTGCGGGATGTGCAGCCCTACCTCTATAAGATCTCCTTTCAGATTACAGACGCTCTGGGCACCTCTG
TCACCACTACAATGCGCAGGCTCATCAAAGACACCCTGGCACTCTAACCCGGGTGATATCTTAATTAATT
AACTCGAGGAATTCACTCCTCAGGTGCAGGCTGCCTATCAGAAGGTGGTGGCTGGTGTGGCCAATGCCCT
GGCTCACAAATACCACTGAGATCTTTTTCCCTCTGCCAAAAATTATGGGGACATCATGAAGCCCCTTGAG
CATCTGACTTCTGGCTAATAAAGGAAATTTATTTTCATTGCAATAGTGTGTTGGAATTTTTTGTGTCTCT
CACTCGGAAGGACATATGGGAGGGCAAATCATTTAAAACATCAGAATGAGTATTTGGTTTAGAGTTTGGC
AACATATGCCCATATGCTGGCTGCCATGAACAAAGGTTGGCTATAAAGAGGTCATCAGTATATGAAACAG
CCCCCTGCTGTCCATTCCTTATTCCATAGAAAAGCCTTGACTTGAGGTTAGATTTTTTTTATATTTTGTT
TTGTGTTATTTTTTTCTTTAACATCCCTAAAATTTTCCTTACATGTTTTACTAGCCAGATTTTTCCTCCT
CTCCTGACTACTCCCAGTCATAGCTGTCCCTCTTCTCTTATGGAGATCCCTCGACCTGCAGCCCAAGCTT
GGCGTAATCATGGTCATAGCTGTTTCCTGTGTGAAATTGTTATCCGCTCACAATTCCACACAACATACGA
GCCGGAAGCATAAAGTGTAAAGCCTGGGGTGCCTAATGAGTGAGCTAACTCACATTAATTGCGTTGCGCT
CACTGCCCGCTTTCCAGTCGGGAAACCTGTCGTGCCAGCGGATCCGCATCTCAATTAGTCAGCAACCATA
GTCCCGCCCCTAACTCCGCCCATCCCGCCCCTAACTCCGCCCAGTTCCGCCCATTCTCCGCCCCATGGCT
GACTAATTTTTTTTATTTATGCAGAGGCCGAGGCCGCCTCGGCCTCTGAGCTATTCCAGAAGTAGTGAGG
AGGCTTTTTTGGAGGCCTAGGCTTTTGCAAAAAGCTAACTTGTTTATTGCAGCTTATAATGGTTACAAAT
AAAGCAATAGCATCACAAATTTCACAAATAAAGCATTTTTTTCACTGCATTCTAGTTGTGGTTTGTCCAA
ACTCATCAATGTATCTTATCATGTCTGGATCCGCTGCATTAATGAATCGGCCAACGCGCGGGGAGAGGCG
GTTTGCGTATTGGGCGCTCTTCCGCTTCCTCGCTCACTGACTCGCTGCGCTCGGTCGTTCGGCTGCGGCG
AGCGGTATCAGCTCACTCAAAGGCGGTAATACGGTTATCCACAGAATCAGGGGATAACGCAGGAAAGAAC
ATGTGAGCAAAAGGCCAGCAAAAGGCCAGGAACCGTAAAAAGGCCGCGTTGCTGGCGTTTTTCCATAGGC
TCCGCCCCCCTGACGAGCATCACAAAAATCGACGCTCAAGTCAGAGGTGGCGAAACCCGACAGGACTATA
AAGATACCAGGCGTTTCCCCCTGGAAGCTCCCTCGTGCGCTCTCCTGTTCCGACCCTGCCGCTTACCGGA
TACCTGTCCGCCTTTCTCCCTTCGGGAAGCGTGGCGCTTTCTCATAGCTCACGCTGTAGGTATCTCAGTT
CGGTGTAGGTCGTTCGCTCCAAGCTGGGCTGTGTGCACGAACCCCCCGTTCAGCCCGACCGCTGCGCCTT
ATCCGGTAACTATCGTCTTGAGTCCAACCCGGTAAGACACGACTTATCGCCACTGGCAGCAGCCACTGGT
AACAGGATTAGCAGAGCGAGGTATGTAGGCGGTGCTACAGAGTTCTTGAAGTGGTGGCCTAACTACGGCT
ACACTAGAAGAACAGTATTTGGTATCTGCGCTCTGCTGAAGCCAGTTACCTTCGGAAAAAGAGTTGGTAG
CTCTTGATCCGGCAAACAAACCACCGCTGGTAGCGGTGGTTTTTTTGTTTGCAAGCAGCAGATTACGCGC
AGAAAAAAAGGATCTCAAGAAGATCCTTTGATCTTTTCTACGGGGTCTGACGCTCAGTGGAACGAAAACT
CACGTTAAGGGATTTTGGTCATGAGATTATCAAAAAGGATCTTCACCTAGATCCTTTTAAATTAAAAATG
AAGTTTTAAATCAATCTAAAGTATATATGAGTAAACTTGGTCTGACAGTTACCAATGCTTAATCAGTGAG
GCACCTATCTCAGCGATCTGTCTATTTCGTTCATCCATAGTTGCCTGACTCCCCGTCGTGTAGATAACTA
CGATACGGGAGGGCTTACCATCTGGCCCCAGTGCTGCAATGATACCGCGAGACCCACGCTCACCGGCTCC
AGATTTATCAGCAATAAACCAGCCAGCCGGAAGGGCCGAGCGCAGAAGTGGTCCTGCAACTTTATCCGCC
TCCATCCAGTCTATTAATTGTTGCCGGGAAGCTAGAGTAAGTAGTTCGCCAGTTAATAGTTTGCGCAACG
TTGTTGCCATTGCTACAGGCATCGTGGTGTCACGCTCGTCGTTTGGTATGGCTTCATTCAGCTCCGGTTC
CCAACGATCAAGGCGAGTTACATGATCCCCCATGTTGTGCAAAAAAGCGGTTAGCTCCTTCGGTCCTCCG
ATCGTTGTCAGAAGTAAGTTGGCCGCAGTGTTATCACTCATGGTTATGGCAGCACTGCATAATTCTCTTA
CTGTCATGCCATCCGTAAGATGCTTTTCTGTGACTGGTGAGTACTCAACCAAGTCATTCTGAGAATAGTG
TATGCGGCGACCGAGTTGCTCTTGCCCGGCGTCAATACGGGATAATACCGCGCCACATAGCAGAACTTTA
AAAGTGCTCATCATTGGAAAACGTTCTTCGGGGCGAAAACTCTCAAGGATCTTACCGCTGTTGAGATCCA
GTTCGATGTAACCCACTCGTGCACCCAACTGATCTTCAGCATCTTTTACTTTCACCAGCGTTTCTGGGTG
AGCAAAAACAGGAAGGCAAAATGCCGCAAAAAAGGGAATAAGGGCGACACGGAAATGTTGAATACTCATA
CTCTTCCTTTTTCAATATTATTGAAGCATTTATCAGGGTTATTGTCTCATGAGCGGATACATATTTGAAT
GTATTTAGAAAAATAAACAAATAGGGGTTCCGCGCACATTTCCCCGAAAAGTGCCACCTG
Features (pLannotate 1.2.2; 20 found; start..end, strand, type, name):
      5..384     +  enhancer       CMV enhancer: human cytomegalovirus immediate early enhancer
    386..663     +  promoter       chicken β-actin promoter: No description available
    664..1680    +  intron         chimeric intron: chimera between introns from chicken β-actin and rabbit β-globin
   1678..1734    +  CDS            HBB (fragment): HBB_LEPEU - Experimental evidence at protein level: Swiss-Prot protein existence level 1. Involved in oxygen transport from the lung to the various peripheral tissues. From Lepus europaeus (European hare).
   1766..2417    +  CDS            GST (fragment): glutathione S-transferase from Schistosoma japonicum
   2444..2463    +  CDS            TEV site (fragment): tobacco etch virus (TEV) protease recognition and cleavage site
   2471..3124    +  CDS            ATG101: ATGA1_HUMAN - Also known as C12orf44. Experimental evidence at protein level: Swiss-Prot protein existence level 1. Autophagy factor required for autophagosome formation. Stabilizes ATG13, protecting it from proteasomal degradation. From Homo sapiens (Human).
   3159..3236    +  CDS            HBB (fragment): HBB_PONPY - Experimental evidence at transcript level: Swiss-Prot protein existence level 2. Involved in oxygen transport from the lung to the various peripheral tissues. From Pongo pygmaeus (Bornean orangutan).
   3307..3362    +  polyA_signal   β-globin poly(A) signal: rabbit β-globin polyadenylation signal (Gil and Proudfoot, 1987)
   3747..3763    -  protein_bind   lac operator: The lac repressor binds to the lac operator to inhibit transcription in E. coli. This inhibition can be relieved by adding lactose or isopropyl-β-D-thiogalactopyranoside (IPTG). lac repressor encoded by lacI
   3771..3801    -  promoter       lac promoter: promoter for the E. coli lac operon
   3816..3837    -  protein_bind   CAP binding site: CAP binding activates transcription in the presence of cAMP. E. coli catabolite activator protein
   3850..3889    -  CDS            lacI (fragment): lac repressor; lacI; The lac repressor binds to the lac operator to inhibit transcription in E. coli. This inhibition can be relieved by adding lactose or isopropyl-β-D-thiogalactopyranoside (IPTG).
   3896..3918    +  promoter       SV40 promoter (fragment): SV40 enhancer and early promoter
   3942..4077    +  rep_origin     SV40 ori: SV40 origin of replication
   4097..4231    +  polyA_signal   SV40 poly(A) signal: SV40 polyadenylation signal
   4233..4287    -  CDS            lacI (fragment): lac repressor; lacI; The lac repressor binds to the lac operator to inhibit transcription in E. coli. This inhibition can be relieved by adding lactose or isopropyl-β-D-thiogalactopyranoside (IPTG).
   4470..5058    -  rep_origin     ori: high-copy-number ColE1/pMB1/pBR322/pUC origin of replication
   5229..6089    -  CDS            AmpR: β-lactamase; bla; confers resistance to ampicillin, carbenicillin, and related antibiotics
   6090..6194    -  promoter       AmpR promoter: bla
