[The description below was written by a language model from this plasmid's Addgene catalogue record and pLannotate feature annotations shown in this document.]
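Description:
GST-TEVcs-ATG101 is a 6.2 kb mammalian expression plasmid built on the pCAG backbone and made to produce a tagged subunit of the human ULK1 autophagy-initiation complex for purification. It is propagated in E. coli through a high-copy ColE1/pUC-type origin and selected with ampicillin via the β-lactamase gene and its native promoter. The backbone also carries an SV40 origin of replication, which can support episomal amplification in cells expressing SV40 large T antigen, along with an SV40 poly(A) signal and remnants of lac promoter/operator and lacI sequence that have no evident functional role here. No mammalian selection marker is annotated, consistent with transient transfection use.

Expression is driven by the composite CAG promoter: the CMV immediate-early enhancer, the chicken β-actin promoter and a chimeric β-actin/β-globin intron, which together give strong constitutive transcription in most mammalian cells. The open reading frame encodes Schistosoma japonicum glutathione S-transferase at the N-terminus, followed by a TEV protease recognition site and then ATG101 (also known as C12orf44). The catalogue lists the insert species as synthetic, but the annotation matches the human protein, so it may be a synthesised version of the human coding sequence. Transcripts terminate at the rabbit β-globin polyadenylation signal. The short HBB fragments flanking the insert are most likely β-globin sequence belonging to the pCAG cassette rather than part of the fusion. The GST tag allows capture on glutathione resin, and TEV cleavage then releases ATG101 from the tag. ATG101 stabilises ATG13, so the plasmid is presumably used with constructs for the other ULK1 complex subunits, although the record does not list those partners.
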