Addgene plasmid #171414: GST-TEVcs-ATG101
Purpose: For the purifcation of human ULK1 complex
Depositing lab: James Hurley. Depositing organization: University of California, Berkeley. Publication: Reconstitution of cargo-induced LC3 lipidation in mammalian selective autophagy. Chang C, Shi X, Jensen LE, Yokom AL, Fracchiolla D, Martens S, Hurley JH. Sci Adv. 2021 Apr 23;7(17). pii: 7/17/eabg4922. doi: 10.1126/sciadv.abg4922. Print 2021 Apr. PubMed 33893090.
Backbone
  Vector backbone: pCAG
  Vector type: Mammalian Expression
Growth in bacteria
  Bacterial resistance: Ampicillin, 100 μg/mL
  Growth temperature: 37°C
  Growth strain: DH5alpha
  Copy number: High Copy
Gene/Insert
  Gene/Insert name: ATG101
  Species: Synthetic
  Entrez Gene: ATG101 (a.k.a. C12orf44)
  Cloning method: Restriction Enzyme; 5′ cloning site Unknown (unknown if destroyed); 3′ cloning site Unknown (unknown if destroyed)
Terms and licenses: Academic/Nonprofit Terms; Industry Terms: Not Available to Industry
How to cite: GST-TEVcs-ATG101 was a gift from James Hurley (Addgene plasmid # 171414 ; http://n2t.net/addgene:171414 ; RRID:Addgene_171414)
